>Addgene plasmid #225685 | pAAV.RMacL3-01.EGFP.BCA5.WPRE | addgene full sequence | sequence record 459704 | Addgene NGS Result
CTGCGCGCTCGCTCGCTCACTGAGGCCGCCCGGGCAAAGCCCGGGCGTCGGGCGACCTTTGGTCGCCCGG
CCTCAGTGAGCGAGCGAGCGCGCAGAGAGGGAGTGGCCAACTCCATCACTAGGGGTTCCTTGTAGTTAAT
GATTAACCCGCCATGCTACTTATCTACGTAGCCATGCTCTAGGAAGATCGGAATTCGTCAGGAAACTCGG
GCTGAAATCCCACTACTGGGGGAAATCTGCTAACCCCTCTGAACCTCATTTTTCACTTGCATCAAAGGGG
ATAAAGTGCTTCTTGCCTCTGGGCCGTGGGCATCTGTGGGATTGGACTGGGTCATGGGGAGCCGTGGGGT
GGCACTGGGGAGCTGCATCAGCCGCCAGCATCTCTGAGGCCTTTGCTTTCTCTGAGGGAAGGCCCAGTTT
GATTTAGGTCCTGAGAATCCCAGAATGGCCATTTCTGGAAAAAATAACCCAAAGCCCAGATTTCCCTTTT
AGTTTTATCCCACACGGGCCAGCAACATGCATAACAAAATATTCCATTTCTCAAAGGAAGTCTTAGAATA
TTGGATGAATGCACTGTGTGCCTTGACTTCATTCGCAAAGCACCCATGTCCCTTGGATCCCTTCCGCTCT
CCCTCCCGCCCCCACGCTGCCCTTGTTCTGGGAAATCCAGCTCTCCAGGAGCAATCAGCACAGAGGCTCC
TAGTTTCCATGCTCTAGCCTGCAGGCAGGAACATCCAAACTGAGCAGCCGGGGTCCCCCCCACCCCCCAC
CCCGCCCCACGCGGCAACTTTGAGCCTGTGCTGGGACAGAGCCTCTAGTTCCTAAATTAGTCCATGAGGT
CAGAGGCAGCACTGCCATTGTAACGCGATTGGAGAGGATCACGTCACCGGACACGCCCCCAGGCATCTCC
CTGGGTCTCCTAAACTTGGCGGGGAGAAGTTTTAGCCCTTAAGTTTTAGCCTTTAACCCCCATATTCAGA
ACTGTGCGAGTTGGCGAAACCCCACAAATCACAACAAACTGTACACAACACCGAGCTAGAGGTGATCTTT
CTTGTCCATTCCACACAGGCCTTAGTAATGCGTCGCCATAGCAACAGTGTCACTAGTAGCACCAGCACTT
CCCCACACCCTCCCCCTCAGGAATCCGTACTCTCCAGTGAACCCCAGAAACCTCTGGAGAGTTCTGGACA
AGGGCGGAACCCACAACTCCGATTACTCAAGGGAGGCGGGGAAGCTCCACCAGACGCGAAACTGCTGGAA
GATTCCTGGCCCCAAGGCCTCCTCCGGCTCGCTGATTGGCCCAGCGGAGAGTGGGCGGGGCCGGTGAAGA
CTCCTTAAAGGCGCAGGGCGGCGAGCAGGTCACCAGACGCTGACAGCTACTCAGAACCAAATCTGGTTCC
ATCCAGAGACAAGCGAAGACAAGAGAAGCAGAGCGAGCGGCGCGTTCCCGATCCTCGGCCAGGACCAGCC
TTCCCCAGAGCATCCCTGCCGCGGAGCGCAACCTTCCCAGGAGCATCCCTGCCGCGGAGCGCAACTTTCC
CCGGAGCATCCACGCCGCGGAGCGCAGCCTTCCAGAAGCAGAGCGCGGCGCCGCTAGCGCCACCATGGTG
AGCAAGGGCGAGGAGCTGTTCACCGGGGTGGTGCCCATCCTGGTCGAGCTGGACGGCGACGTAAACGGCC
ACAAGTTCAGCGTGTCCGGCGAGGGCGAGGGCGATGCCACCTACGGCAAGCTGACCCTGAAGTTCATCTG
CACCACCGGCAAGCTGCCCGTGCCCTGGCCCACCCTCGTGACCACCCTGACCTACGGCGTGCAGTGCTTC
AGCCGCTACCCCGACCACATGAAGCAGCACGACTTCTTCAAGTCCGCCATGCCCGAAGGCTACGTCCAGG
AGCGCACCATCTTCTTCAAGGACGACGGCAACTACAAGACCCGCGCCGAGGTGAAGTTCGAGGGCGACAC
CCTGGTGAACCGCATCGAGCTGAAGGGCATCGACTTCAAGGAGGACGGCAACATCCTGGGGCACAAGCTG
GAGTACAACTACAACAGCCACAACGTCTATATCATGGCCGACAAGCAGAAGAACGGCATCAAGGTGAACT
TCAAGATCCGCCACAACATCGAGGACGGCAGCGTGCAGCTCGCCGACCACTACCAGCAGAACACCCCCAT
CGGCGACGGCCCCGTGCTGCTGCCCGACAACCACTACCTGAGCACCCAGTCCGCCCTGAGCAAAGACCCC
AACGAGAAGCGCGATCACATGGTCCTGCTGGAGTTCGTGACCGCCGCCGGGATCACTCTCGGCATGGACG
AGCTGTACAAGTAAGTTTAAACACAGGGTTAATCATTAACTACAGGAGCCAAGGAGGTCAGAATACTACA
GGTCGCCGATAGCATTAGTCAACCTGACCACATCCCTCCATCGGTAAGGTCCACATCTAGGACACAGAAC
AGAGTACATCCGCGTTAGTGTTATTGCCATACAATACTAGTACTTGTGCGAGCGGAACGCTACAGGAATA
TGCGTCAAGCTCAGGTAGAACCACAAGCCTATCGAACGCGGTATCTCTACAGGTCGAATACACGCCAAGT
ACATTGAGTTGACCATTGTTAATTGAGAACTGTCCCACAATCATCTTACCTGTCTTACTGTCTGGGAATA
CTCAGAATCCTTAGGAGCATGGACCTAACCAAGTAGAACGCGTACCAATAAGGAAAGCGCATACGGTGTG
AAGTCACGCCTAATCCAGTCCACACGTTCGTTACTGCAAGCGTTAGATAAGCTCCGTCGACCTACGCCTG
AATGGATCCTACCTATTCTGCATGCGTTGTGGACTTCTTGCCATTCGTATGTCGGAATAGTGAGAGCGGC
CGCGATCGCTCAACCTCTGGATTACAAAATTTGTGAAAGATTGACTGGTATTCTTAACTATGTTGCTCCT
TTTACGCTATGTGGATACGCTGCTTTAATGCCTTTGTATCATGCTATTGCTTCCCGTATGGCTTTCATTT
TCTCCTCCTTGTATAAATCCTGGTTGCTGTCTCTTTATGAGGAGTTGTGGCCCGTTGTCAGGCAACGTGG
CGTGGTGTGCACTGTGTTTGCTGACGCAACCCCCACTGGTTGGGGCATTGCCACCACCTGTCAGCTCCTT
TCCGGGACTTTCGCTTTCCCCCTCCCTATTGCCACGGCGGAACTCATCGCCGCCTGCCTTGCCCGCTGCT
GGACAGGGGCTCGGCTGTTGGGCACTGACAATTCCGTGGTGTTGTCGGGGAAATCATCGTCCTTTCCTTG
GCTGCTCGCCTGTGTTGCCACCTGGATTCTGCGCGGGACGTCCTTCTGCTACGTCCCTTCGGCCCTCAAT
CCAGCGGACCTTCCTTCCCGCGGCCTGCTGCCGGCTCTGCGGCCTCTTCCGCGTCTTCGCCTTCGCCCTC
AGACGAGTCGGATCTCCCTTTGGGCCGCCTCCCCGCGATCGCAGACATGATAAGATACATTGATGAGTTT
GGACAAACCACAACTAGAATGCAGTGAAAAAAATGCTTTATTTGTGAAATTTGTGATGCTATTGCTTTAT
TTGTAACCATTATAAGCTGCAATAAACAAGTTAACAACAACAATTGCATTCATTTTATGTTTCAGGTTCA
GGGGGAGATGTGGGAGGTTTTTTAAAGCAAGTAAAACCTCTACAAATGTGGTAGTCGAAATTCCCGATAA
GGATCTTCCTAGAGCATGGCTACGTAGATAAGTAGCATGGCGGGTTAATCATTAACTACAAGGAACCCCT
AGTGATGGAGTTGGCCACTCCCTCTCTGCGCGCTCGCTCGCTCACTGAGGCCGGGCGACCAAAGGTCGCC
CGACGCCCGGGCTTTGCCCGGGCGGCCTCAGTGAGCGAGCGAGCGCGCAGCCTTAATTAACCTAATTCAC
TGGCCGTCGTTTTACAACGTCGTGACTGGGAAAACCCTGGCGTTACCCAACTTAATCGCCTTGCAGCACA
TCCCCCTTTCGCCAGCTGGCGTAATAGCGAAGAGGCCCGCACCGATCGCCCTTCCCAACAGTTGCGCAGC
CTGAATGGCGAATGGG
[124 nt withheld, positions 4077-4200]
C
[91 nt withheld, positions 4202-4292]
A
[49 nt withheld, positions 4294-4342]
CCTTTGACGTTGGAGTCCACGTTCTTT
[37 nt withheld, positions 4370-4406]
ACCCTATCTCGGTCTATTCTTTTGATTTATAAGGGATTTTGCCGATTTCGGCCTATTGGTTAAAAAATGA
GCTGATTTAACAAAAATTTAACGCGAATTTTAACAAAATATTAACGCTTACAATTTAGGTGGCACTTTTC
GGGGAAATGTGCGCGGAACCCCTATTTGTTTATTTTTCTAAATACATTCAAATATGTATCCGCTCATGAG
ACAATAACCCTGATAAATGCTTCAATAATATTGAAAAAGGAAGAGTATGAGTATTCAACATTTCCGTGTC
GCCCTTATTCCCTTTTTTGCGGCATTTTGCCTTCCTGTTTTTGCTCACCCAGAAACGCTGGTGAAAGTAA
AAGATGCTGAAGATCAGTTGGGTGCACGAGTGGGTTACATCGAACTGGATCTCAACAGCGGTAAGATCCT
TGAGAGTTTTCGCCCCGAAGAACGTTTTCCAATGATGAGCACTTTTAAAGTTCTGCTATGTGGCGCGGTA
TTATCCCGTATTGACGCCGGGCAAGAGCAACTCGGTCGCCGCATACACTATTCTCAGAATGACTTGGTTG
AGTACTCACCAGTCACAGAAAAGCATCTTACGGATGGCATGACAGTAAGAGAATTATGCAGTGCTGCCAT
AACCATGAGTGATAACACTGCGGCCAACTTACTTCTGACAACGATCGGAGGACCGAAGGAGCTAACCGCT
TTTTTGCACAACATGGGGGATCATGTAACTCGCCTTGATCGTTGGGAACCGGAGCTGAATGAAGCCATAC
CAAACGACGAGCGTGACACCACGATGCCTGTAGCAATGGCAACAACGTTGCGCAAACTATTAACTGGCGA
ACTACTTACTCTAGCTTCCCGGCAACAATTAATAGACTGGATGGAGGCGGATAAAGTTGCAGGACCACTT
CTGCGCTCGGCCCTTCCGGCTGGCTGGTTTATTGCTGATAAATCTGGAGCCGGTGAGCGTGGGTCTCGCG
GTATCATTGCAGCACTGGGGCCAGATGGTAAGCCCTCCCGTATCGTAGTTATCTACACGACGGGGAGTCA
GGCAACTATGGATGAACGAAATAGACAGATCGCTGAGATAGGTGCCTCACTGATTAAGCATTGGTAACTG
TCAGACCAAGTTTACTCATATATACTTTAGATTGATTTAAAACTTCATTTTTAATTTAAAAGGATCTAGG
TGAAGATCCTTTTTGATAATCTCATGACCAAAATCCCTTAACGTGAGTTTTCGTTCCACTGAGCGTCAGA
CCCCGTAGAAAAGATCAAAGGATCTTCTTGAGATCCTTTTTTTCTGCGCGTAATCTGCTGCTTGCAAACA
AAAAAACCACCGCTACCAGCGGTGGTTTGTTTGCCGGATCAAGAGCTACCAACTCTTTTTCCGAAGGTAA
CTGGCTTCAGCAGAGCGCAGATACCAAATACTGTTCTTCTAGTGTAGCCGTAGTTAGGCCACCACTTCAA
GAACTCTGTAGCACCGCCTACATACCTCGCTCTGCTAATCCTGTTACCAGTGGCTGCTGCCAGTGGCGAT
AAGTCGTGTCTTACCGGGTTGGACTCAAGACGATAGTTACCGGATAAGGCGCAGCGGTCGGGCTGAACGG
GGGGTTCGTGCACACAGCCCAGCTTGGAGCGAACGACCTACACCGAACTGAGATACCTACAGCGTGAGCT
ATGAGAAAGCGCCACGCTTCCCGAAGGGAGAAAGGCGGACAGGTATCCGGTAAGCGGCAGGGTCGGAACA
GGAGAGCGCACGAGGGAGCTTCCAGGGGGAAACGCCTGGTATCTTTATAGTCCTGTCGGGTTTCGCCACC
TCTGACTTGAGCGTCGATTTTTGTGATGCTCGTCAGGGGGGCGGAGCCTATGGAAAAACGCCAGCAACGC
GGCCTTTTTACGGTTCCTGGCCTTTTGCTGGCCTTTTGCTCACATGTTCTTTCCTGCGTTATCCCCTGAT
TCTGTGGATAACCGTATTACCGCCTTTGAGTGAGCTGATACCGCTCGCCGCAGCCGAACGACCGAGCGCA
GCGAGTCAGTGAGCGAGGAAGCGGAAGAGCGCCCAATACGCAAACCGCCTCTCCCCGCGCGTTGGCCGAT
TCATTAATGCAGCTGGCACGACAGGTTTCCCGACTGGAAAGCGGGCAGTGAGCGCAACGCAATTAATGTG
AGTTAGCTCACTCATTAGGCACCCCAGGCTTTACACTTTATGCTTCCGGCTCGTATGTTGTGTGGAATTG
TGAGCGGATAACAATTTCACACAGGAAACAGCTATGACCATGATTACGCCAGATTTAATTAAGGCCTTAA
TTAGG
Features (pLannotate 1.2.2; 15 found; start..end, strand, type, name):
   1605..2324    +  CDS            EGFP: the original enhanced GFP (Yang et al., 1996) mammalian codon-optimized
   2880..3466    +  misc_feature   WPRE: woodchuck hepatitis virus posttranscriptional regulatory element
   3481..3602    -  polyA_signal   SV40 poly(A) signal: SV40 polyadenylation signal
   3625..3693    -  CDS            large T antigen (fragment): large T antigen from SV40 (simian virus 40)
   3771..3901    +  repeat_region  AAV2 ITR (fragment): inverted terminal repeat of adeno-associated virus serotype 2 inverted
   3915..4072    +  CDS            lacZα (fragment): LacZα fragment of β-galactosidase; lacZ fragment
   4077..4505    +  rep_origin     f1 ori (sequence partly withheld): f1 bacteriophage origin of replication; arrow indicates direction of (+) strand synthesis
   4558..4662    +  promoter       AmpR promoter: bla
   4663..5523    +  CDS            AmpR: β-lactamase; bla; confers resistance to ampicillin, carbenicillin, and related antibiotics
   5694..6282    +  rep_origin     ori: high-copy-number ColE1/pMB1/pBR322/pUC origin of replication
   6465..6557    +  CDS            lacI (fragment): lac repressor; lacI; The lac repressor binds to the lac operator to inhibit transcription in E. coli. This inhibition can be relieved by adding lactose or isopropyl-β-D-thiogalactopyranoside (IPTG).
   6570..6591    +  protein_bind   CAP binding site: CAP binding activates transcription in the presence of cAMP. E. coli catabolite activator protein
   6606..6636    +  promoter       lac promoter: promoter for the E. coli lac operon
   6644..6660    +  protein_bind   lac operator: The lac repressor binds to the lac operator to inhibit transcription in E. coli. This inhibition can be relieved by adding lactose or isopropyl-β-D-thiogalactopyranoside (IPTG). lac repressor encoded by lacI
   6721..130     -  repeat_region  AAV2 ITR (fragment) (across the origin): inverted terminal repeat of adeno-associated virus serotype 2 inverted
