[The description below was written by a language model from this plasmid's Addgene catalogue record and pLannotate feature annotations shown in this document.]
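Description:
pAAV.RMacL3-01.EGFP.BCA5.WPRE is an adeno-associated virus transfer plasmid built on the pEMS2115 backbone and catalogued as a mammalian expression vector. It is designed to test or exploit a candidate cell-type-specific enhancer, RMacL3-01, which the record describes as an enhancer for layer 3 pyramidal neurons. The associated work concerns enhancers identified in the rhesus macaque genome by machine learning. The plasmid is maintained in E. coli at high copy through a ColE1/pUC-type origin and selected with ampicillin via the β-lactamase gene and its promoter. An f1 origin and remnants of a lac cloning region (lacZα and lacI fragments, CAP site, lac promoter and operator) are backbone leftovers outside the viral genome.

The payload lies between two AAV2 inverted terminal repeats, which are the cis elements needed for replication and packaging of the intervening DNA into AAV particles. The annotated parts within this region are a mammalian codon-optimized EGFP coding sequence, a WPRE that boosts transcript stability and expression, and an SV40 polyadenylation signal annotated on the reverse strand, with a small adjoining large T antigen fragment. About 1.5 kb between the upstream ITR and EGFP is unannotated. This stretch presumably holds the RMacL3-01 enhancer and whatever minimal promoter it works with, but the record does not identify the promoter. The roughly 550 nt gap between EGFP and WPRE is also unannotated. "BCA5" in the name may denote a sequence barcode placed there, though the record does not define it. The construct is used to produce AAV in which EGFP fluorescence reports the activity and specificity of the enhancer in neurons.
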