Addgene plasmid #225685: pAAV.RMacL3-01.EGFP.BCA5.WPRE
Purpose: L3 pyramidal neuron Enhancer to drive transgene expression
Depositing lab: William Stauffer. Depositing organization: University of Pittsburgh (University, School of Medicine, and Cancer Institute). Publication: Machine learning identification of enhancers in the rhesus macaque genome. He J, Phan BN, Kerkhoff WG, Alikaya A, Hong T, Brull OR, Fredericks JM, Sedorovitz M, Srinivasan C, Leone MJ, Wirfel OM, Brown A, Dauby S, Tittle RK, Lin MK, Hooks BM, Bostan AC, Gharbawie OA, Byrne LC, Pfenning AR, Stauffer WR. Neuron. 2025 May 21;113(10):1548-1561.e8. doi: 10.1016/j.neuron.2025.04.030. PubMed 40403706.
Backbone
  Vector backbone: pEMS2115 (Addgene Plasmid #49140)
  Vector type: Mammalian Expression
Growth in bacteria
  Bacterial resistance: Ampicillin, 100 μg/mL
  Growth temperature: 37°C
  Growth strain: DH5alpha
  Copy number: High Copy
Gene/Insert
  Gene/Insert name: RMacL3-01.EGFP.BCA5
  Species: Synthetic
  Cloning method: Gibson Cloning
Terms and licenses: Academic/Nonprofit Terms; Industry Terms: Not Available to Industry
Depositor comments: Please visit https://doi.org/10.1101/2024.12.01.626253 for bioRxiv preprint.
How to cite: pAAV.RMacL3-01.EGFP.BCA5.WPRE was a gift from William Stauffer (Addgene plasmid # 225685 ; http://n2t.net/addgene:225685 ; RRID:Addgene_225685)
